>Addgene plasmid #185579 | GFP-SpBeta-catenin | depositor partial sequence | sequence record 362085 | GFP-SpBeta-catenin sequence 4379 bps
ATTAACCTATAAAAAATAGGCGTATCACGAGGCCCTTTTCGTCTCGCGCGTTTCGGTGATGACGGTGAAA
ACNTNTGACACATGCAGCTCCCGGAGACGGTCACAGCTTGTCTGTAAGCGGATGCCGGGAGCAGACAAGC
CCGTCAGGGCGCGTCAGCGGGTGTTGGCGGGTGTCGGGGCTGGCTTAACTATGCGGCATCAGAGCAGATT
GTACTGAGAGTGCACCATTCGACGCTCTCCCTTATGCGACTCCTGCATTAGGAAGCAGCCCAGTAGTAGG
TTGAGGCCGTTGAGCACCGCCGCCGCAAGGAATGGTGCATGCAAGGAGATGGCGCCCAACAGTCCCCCGG
CCACGGGGCCTGCCACCATACCCACGCCGAAACAAGCGCTCATGAGCCCGAAGTGGCGAGCCCGATCTTC
CCCATCGGTGATGTCGGCGATATAGGCGCCAGCAACCGCACCTGTGGCGCCGGTGATGCCGGCCACGATG
CGTCCGGCGTAGAGGATCTGGCTAGCGATGACCCTGCTGATTGGTTCGCTGACCATTTCCGGGTGCGGGA
CGGCGTTACCAGAAACTCAGAAGGTTCGTCCAACCAAACCGACTCTGACGGCAGTTTACGAGAGAGATGA
TAGGGTCTGCTTCAGTAAGCCAGATGCTACACAATTAGGCTTGTACATATTGTCGTTAGAACGCGGCTAC
AATTAATACATAACCTTATGTATCATACACATACGATTTAGGTGACACTATAGAATACAAGCTTGCTTGT
TCTTTTTGCAGAAGCTCAGAATAAACGCTCAACTTTGGCAGATCTATGCCATCGGGGCCCATGGTGAGCA
AGGGCGAGGAGCTGTTCACCGGGGTGGTGCCCATCCTGGTCGAGCTGGACGGCGACGTAAACGGCCACAA
GTTCAGCGTGTCCGGCGAGGGCGAGGGCGATGCCACCTACGGCAAGCTGACCCTGAAGTTCATCTGCACC
ACCGGCAAGCTGCCCGTGCCCTGGCCCACCCTCGTGACCACCCTGACCTACGGCGTGCAGTGCTTCAGCC
GCTACCCCGACCACATGAAGCAGCACGACTTCTTCAAGTCCGCCATGCCCGAAGGCTACGTCCAGGAGCG
CACCATCTTCTTCAAGGACGACGGCAACTACAAGACCCGCGCCGAGGTGAAGTTCGAGGGCGACACCCTG
GTGAACCGCATCGAGCTGAAGGGCATCGACTTCAAGGAGGACGGCAACATCCTGGGGCACAAGCTGGAGT
ACAACTACAACAGCCACAACGTCTATATCATGGCCGACAAGCAGAAGAACGGCATCAAGGTGAACTTCAA
GATCCGCCACAACATCGAGGACGGCAGCGTGCAGCTCGCCGACCACTACCAGCAGAACACCCCCATCGGC
GACGGCCCCGTGCTGCTGCCCGACAACCACTACCTGAGCACCCAGTCCGCCCTGAGCAAAGACCCCAACG
AGAAGCGCGATCACATGGTCCTGCTGGAGTTCGTGACCGCCGCCGGGATCACTCTCGGCATGGACGAGCT
ATACAAGTCCGGAGGGGATCGGTGGAGCTCCACCGGTGGCGGCCGCATGGAGCAGGCAAGGTACTCTAAT
CAACAGCAGCCTGTAAACCCACAACAGAAAGGCTATGGCGGTCCAGGGCTTCAGGACCTCCCAAAGCAAG
ATCCTATGCAGAATACCATGGAATGGCAACATCATGGCTATGGTATGGATTCAGGATTCCAGAGCAATGC
CACCTCACATGCCCCCTCTGTGAGCAGCAAGTCACGTGTAGAGGATGGTGGTGGTGGTGGCGGTGAGGAG
GCCGGTGCTCAGGGCATGTTTGACTGGGATGCTGGCTATGGTCAGGCTTACACACAGGAACAGGTTGACG
AGATGAACCAGCAGCTGACCCAGACACGCTCTCAGCGTGTGAGGGCAGCCATGTTCCCAGAGACATTGGA
AGAGGGAGTTCAGATCCCATCCACCCAGTTTGACCCCGCCCACCCGACGGCTGTACAGCGCCTTTCAGAA
CCCTCCCAGATGCTCAAGCATGCCGTCGTCAACCTCATCAACTACCAAGACGATGCTGACTTGGCTACCA
GGGCTATCCCAGAGCTCACCAAGCTCCTCAATGATGATGACTTGGTTGTGGTGAACCAGGCTGCTATGAT
GGTCCACCAGCTCTCCAAGAAGGAGGCCAGCCGACATGCCATCATGAACTCCCCTCAGATGGTGGCAGCC
CTTGTCAGAGCTATGTCCAACAGCAACGATGCTGAGACTACCAGATGTGCTGCCGGCACCCTGCACAACC
TCTCCCACCATAGGGCAGGTCTGCTCCAGATCTTCAAGAGTGGCGGCATCCCAGCTCTCATCAAGCTGCT
CAGCTCCCCAGTAGAGTCTGTACTTTTCTATGCCATCACAACCCTCCACAACCTCCTGCTTCACCAAGAA
GGCTCCAAGATGGCCGTTCGTCTTGCAGGAGGCCTGCAGAAGATGGTCGCTCTGCTCTCTCGCAACAATC
CTAAATTCTTGGCCATCACAACTGACTGCCTTCAGATCCTGGCCTACGGGAACCAGGAAAGCAAGTTGAT
CATCCTAGCCAGCGGTGGGCCAGCAGCTCTGGTGCACATCATGCGTACATATGAGTATGAGAAGCTTCTA
TGGACCACCAGCAGGGTTCTCAAGGTGCTCTCTGTCTGTCATAACAACAAACCAGGCATCGTTGAAGCAG
GAGGAATGTCTGCCCTTGGTCTCCACCTTGGACATCAAAGCAATCGCTTGGTCCAGAACTGTCTCTGGAC
CCTCAGGAATCTCTCAGACTGTCATCGTGGAACTGATGACATTGAGCCACTCCTTCAGATGCTGGTACAG
CTCCTAGCCTCCAATGACATCAACGTGGTGACCTGTGCCTGCGGCATCCTGTCTAACTTGACCTGTAACA
ACACCCGTAACAAGATGATTGTCAGTCAGATGGCTGGAGTTGAAGCCTTGGTACAGACACTCATGAAGGC
TGGAGACAGAGAGGAAATCACAGAGCCAGCGGTATGTGCCCTTCGTCATGTGACTAGTCGCCACCCAGGA
GCTGAGATGTGTCAGAATACAGTGCGTCTGAACTATGGTATCCCAGTCATTGTGAAGCTCCTCCATCCTC
CCTCTAGATGGCCTCTTATCAAGGCCACTGTTGGTCTGATTCGGAACCTGGCTCTCTGCTCTGCTAACCA
TGCTCCACTCAGAGAGCAAGGAGCTCTACACAGACTGGTACAACTTCTCATGAGAGCCCATCAAGACACA
CAGAGACGCTCATCGATGGGTAGCACCGGCAGCCAGGGAGGTAACTATGCTGATGGTGTACGTATGGAGG
ACATTGTGGAAGGTACTACAGGAGCTCTTCATATCCTAGCTAGAGACTCTCACAATCGAGCACTCATCCA
AGGACTCAACTGCATCCCTCTCTTTGTACAGTTGCTGTATTCCAACATTGAGAACATCCAGCGTGTTGCA
GCCGGAGTGTTGTCTGAGCTGTCCCTAGAGAAGCAAGGTGCTGAGATGATTGAACAGGAAGGTGCTACTG
CTCCCCTTACTGAGCTCCTCCACTCCAGGAACGAGGGAGTTGCAACCTATGCAGCAGCAGTACTGTACCG
TATGTCAGATGACAAACCCCAGGACTACAAGAAGAGGATCTCAGTTGAGTTAGGCAACTCTCTCTTCAGA
GGTGATTCAGTGCCATGGGGTGATCCACTTGATATGCCGTCTGACAATCAGATCCTTCCACCAAGCTCTA
TGGGAGGTCATCCTTCAGACTCGAGCTATCCCCAACATGGCAGCGTACACAGTCTTCACAGTAACCATGG
AGAGTACAGGCAACCTCCACCTACCATGCAAGGCTACCATGATGGTACTGGACCCATTGAGCCTATGATG
CAGGACCTGGATCTGGGTGGAGGAGGAGACTTTGGCATGGATCCTGGTCTCCCTGACATGGGACCACCAA
CAAACGATCTGAGCCTTGACAGTATCCCACCGGCAGACAACACCGGCCTGGCGTTCTTTGATACCGATCT
GTAAACTAGTGACTGACTAGGATCTGGTTACCACTAAACCAGCCTCAAGAACACCCGAATGGAGTCTCTA
AGCTACATAATACCAACTTACACTTTACAAAATGTTGTCCCCCAAAATGTAGCCATTCGTATCTGCTCCT
AATAAAAAGAAAGTTTCTTCACATTCTAAAAAAAAAAAAAAAAAAAAAACCCCCCCCCCCCCCCCCCCCC
CTGCAGGTCGACTCTAGAGGATCCCCGGGCGAGCTCGAATTCGTAATCATGTCATAGCTGTTTCCTGTGT
GAAATTGTTATCCGCTCACAATTCCACACAACATACGAG
