[The description below was written by a language model from this plasmid's Addgene catalogue record.]
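Description:
GFP-SpBeta-catenin is an in vitro transcription plasmid built on the pSP64 backbone, a small bacterial cloning vector designed for producing RNA from a cloned insert rather than for direct expression in cells. It is maintained in E. coli as a high-copy plasmid under ampicillin selection. Vectors of the pSP64 family conventionally carry an SP6 phage promoter upstream of the cloning site to drive run-off transcription. However, no feature table accompanies this entry, so the promoter, any untranslated regions or poly(A) tract, and the origin of replication are not explicitly stated in the record.

The insert encodes beta-catenin from the purple sea urchin Strongylocentrotus purpuratus, with GFP fused to its N terminus, and the construct was assembled by Gibson cloning. Beta-catenin is both a component of cadherin-based cell adhesion complexes and the transcriptional effector of canonical Wnt signalling. Its stability and its localisation at the membrane, in the cytoplasm or in the nucleus are therefore informative about signalling state.

The stated purpose is to observe protein dynamics. The vector type implies that synthetic mRNA made from this template is introduced into eggs or embryos, where it is translated into the fluorescent fusion protein for live imaging. The associated study concerns light-induced, spatiotemporal control of proteins in the developing sea urchin embryo, which suggests this construct was used to follow beta-catenin distribution in that setting. The record does not describe any light-responsive module within this particular plasmid.
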