Addgene plasmid #185579: GFP-SpBeta-catenin
Purpose: to see protein dynamics
Depositing lab: Mamiko Yajima. Depositing organization: Brown University. Publication: Light-induced, spatiotemporal control of protein in the developing embryo of the sea urchin. Wavreil FDM, Poon J, Wessel GM, Yajima M. Dev Biol. 2021 Oct;478:13-24. doi: 10.1016/j.ydbio.2021.06.006. Epub 2021 Jun 18. PubMed 34147471.
Backbone
  Vector backbone: PSP64
  Vector type: In vitro transcription (mRNA synthesis)
Growth in bacteria
  Bacterial resistance: Ampicillin, 100 μg/mL
  Growth temperature: 37°C
  Growth strain: DH5alpha
  Copy number: High Copy
Gene/Insert
  Gene/Insert name: Beta-catenin
  Species: S. purpuratus
  Tag / fusion protein: GFP (N terminal on insert)
  Cloning method: Gibson Cloning
Terms and licenses: Academic/Nonprofit Terms; Industry Terms: Not Available to Industry
How to cite: GFP-SpBeta-catenin was a gift from Mamiko Yajima (Addgene plasmid # 185579 ; http://n2t.net/addgene:185579 ; RRID:Addgene_185579)
